Addgene plasmid #141031: pENTR-L1-U6-BbsI-R5
Purpose: (Empty Backbone) Mutisite Gateway mediated vector construction
Depositing lab: Hideyuki Okano. Depositing organization: Keio University. Publication: A versatile toolbox for knock-in gene targeting based on the Multisite Gateway technology. Yoshimatsu S, Sone T, Nakajima M, Sato T, Okochi R, Ishikawa M, Nakamura M, Sasaki E, Shiozawa S, Okano H. PLoS One. 2019 Aug 27;14(8):e0221164. doi: 10.1371/journal.pone.0221164. eCollection 2019. PubMed 31454364.
Backbone
  Vector backbone: pDONR
  Backbone manufacturer: Thermo Fisher Scientific
  Vector type: Mammalian Expression
Growth in bacteria
  Bacterial resistance: Kanamycin, 50 μg/mL
  Growth temperature: 37°C
  Growth strain: DH5alpha
  Copy number: High Copy
Gene/Insert
  Gene/Insert name: None
Terms and licenses: Academic/Nonprofit Terms; Industry Terms: Not Available to Industry
How to cite: pENTR-L1-U6-BbsI-R5 was a gift from Hideyuki Okano (Addgene plasmid # 141031 ; http://n2t.net/addgene:141031 ; RRID:Addgene_141031)
