[The description below was written by a language model from this plasmid's Addgene catalogue record and pLannotate feature annotations shown in this document.]
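Description:
pENTR-L1-U6-BbsI-R5 is a small (about 2.5 kb) Multisite Gateway entry clone built on a pDONR-derived backbone and deposited as an empty backbone, so it carries no gene insert of its own. It is propagated in E. coli from a high-copy ColE1/pUC-type origin and selected with kanamycin through the aph(3')-Ia aminoglycoside phosphotransferase gene. These two elements make up essentially all of the backbone, with the rest of the plasmid occupied by the transferable Gateway module.

That module is flanked by attL1 on one side and attR5 on the other (the attR5 annotation spans the numbering origin of the circular sequence). This pairing places the fragment in the first position of a multi-fragment LR Clonase reaction, where it joins to a neighbouring entry clone carrying a compatible L5 site and is assembled in a defined order and orientation into a destination vector. Between the att sites lies a human U6 RNA polymerase III promoter followed by the Streptococcus pyogenes Cas9 guide RNA scaffold; the annotation also detects a second, partial scaffold fragment just downstream. The short gap between the promoter and scaffold, together with the plasmid name, points to a BbsI cloning site for inserting a target-specific spacer as annealed oligonucleotides, although the site itself is not annotated in the feature table.

The plasmid therefore serves as a modular sgRNA expression unit: a guide sequence is cloned in, and the U6-sgRNA cassette is then recombined with other entry modules into mammalian expression constructs. The associated work describes a Multisite Gateway toolbox for knock-in gene targeting.
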