Features (pLannotate 1.2.2; 7 found; start..end, strand, type, name):
    264..1073    +  CDS            KanR: aminoglycoside phosphotransferase; aph(3')-Ia; confers resistance to kanamycin in bacteria or G418 (Geneticin®) in eukaryotes
   1216..1804    +  rep_origin     ori: high-copy-number ColE1/pMB1/pBR322/pUC origin of replication
   1931..2027    +  protein_bind   attL1: mutant version of attL; recombination site for the Gateway® LR reaction LR Clonase™
   2027..2267    +  promoter       U6 promoter: RNA polymerase III promoter for human U6 snRNA
   2294..2369    +  misc_RNA       gRNA scaffold: guide RNA scaffold for the Streptococcus pyogenes CRISPR/Cas9 system
   2376..2419    +  misc_RNA       gRNA scaffold (fragment): guide RNA scaffold for the Streptococcus pyogenes CRISPR/Cas9 system
   2466..116     +  protein_bind   attR5 (across the origin): mutant version of attR; recombination site for the Gateway® LR reaction LR Clonase™
>Addgene plasmid #141031 | pENTR-L1-U6-BbsI-R5 | addgene full sequence | sequence record 302050 | Addgene NGS Result
TATACAAAAGTTGAACGAGAAACGTAAAATGATATAAATATCAATATATTAAATTAGATTTTGCATAAAA
AACAGACTACATAATACTGTAAAACACAACATATCCAGTCACTATGAATCAACTACTTAGATGGTATTAG
TGACCTGTACTGCAGCTCTGGCCCGTGTCTCAAAATCTCTGATGTTACATTGCACAAGATAAAAATATAT
CATCATGAACAATAAAACTGTCTGCTTACATAAACAGTAATACAAGGGGTGTTATGAGCCATATTCAACG
GGAAACGTCGAGGCCGCGATTAAATTCCAACATGGATGCTGATTTATATGGGTATAAATGGGCTCGCGAT
AATGTCGGGCAATCAGGTGCGACAATCTATCGCTTGTATGGGAAGCCCGATGCGCCAGAGTTGTTTCTGA
AACATGGCAAAGGTAGCGTTGCCAATGATGTTACAGATGAGATGGTCAGACTAAACTGGCTGACGGAATT
TATGCCTCTTCCGACCATCAAGCATTTTATCCGTACTCCTGATGATGCATGGTTACTCACCACTGCGATC
CCCGGAAAAACAGCATTCCAGGTATTAGAAGAATATCCTGATTCAGGTGAAAATATTGTTGATGCGCTGG
CAGTGTTCCTGCGCCGGTTGCATTCGATTCCTGTTTGTAATTGTCCTTTTAACAGCGATCGCGTATTTCG
TCTCGCTCAGGCGCAATCACGAATGAATAACGGTTTGGTTGATGCGAGTGATTTTGATGACGAGCGTAAT
GGCTGGCCTGTTGAACAAGTCTGGAAAGAAATGCATAAACTTTTGCCATTCTCACCGGATTCAGTCGTCA
CTCATGGTGATTTCTCACTTGATAACCTTATTTTTGACGAGGGGAAATTAATAGGTTGTATTGATGTTGG
ACGAGTCGGAATCGCAGACCGATACCAGGATCTTGCCATCCTATGGAACTGCCTCGGTGAGTTTTCTCCT
TCATTACAGAAACGGCTTTTTCAAAAATATGGTATTGATAATCCTGATATGAATAAATTGCAGTTTCATT
TGATGCTCGATGAGTTTTTCTAATCAGAATTGGTTAATTGGTTGTAACACTGGCAGAGCATTACGCTGAC
TTGACGGGACGGCGCAAGCTCATGACCAAAATCCCTTAACGTGAGTTTTCGTTCCACTGAGCGTCAGACC
CCGTAGAAAAGATCAAAGGATCTTCTTGAGATCCTTTTTTTCTGCGCGTAATCTGCTGCTTGCAAACAAA
AAAACCACCGCTACCAGCGGTGGTTTGTTTGCCGGATCAAGAGCTACCAACTCTTTTTCCGAAGGTAACT
GGCTTCAGCAGAGCGCAGATACCAAATACTGTTCTTCTAGTGTAGCCGTAGTTAGGCCACCACTTCAAGA
ACTCTGTAGCACCGCCTACATACCTCGCTCTGCTAATCCTGTTACCAGTGGCTGCTGCCAGTGGCGATAA
GTCGTGTCTTACCGGGTTGGACTCAAGACGATAGTTACCGGATAAGGCGCAGCGGTCGGGCTGAACGGGG
GGTTCGTGCACACAGCCCAGCTTGGAGCGAACGACCTACACCGAACTGAGATACCTACAGCGTGAGCTAT
GAGAAAGCGCCACGCTTCCCGAAGGGAGAAAGGCGGACAGGTATCCGGTAAGCGGCAGGGTCGGAACAGG
AGAGCGCACGAGGGAGCTTCCAGGGGGAAACGCCTGGTATCTTTATAGTCCTGTCGGGTTTCGCCACCTC
TGACTTGAGCGTCGATTTTTGTGATGCTCGTCAGGGGGGCGGAGCCTATGGAAAAACGCCAGCAACGCGG
CCTTTTTACGGTTCCTGGCCTTTTGCTGGCCTTTTGCTCACATGTTCTTTCCTGCGTTATCCCCTGATTC
TGTGGATAACCGTATTACCGCTAGCATGGATCTCGGGCCCCAAATAATGATTTTATTTTGACTGATAGTG
ACCTGTTCGTTGCAACAAATTGATGAGCAATGCTTTTTTATAATGCCAACTTTGTACAAAAAAGCAGAGG
GCCTATTTCCCATGATTCCTTCATATTTGCATATACGATACAAGGCTGTTAGAGAGATAATTGGAATTAA
TTTGACTGTAAACACAAAGATATTAGTACAAAATACGTGACGTAGAAAGTAATAATTTCTTGGGTAGTTT
GCAGTTTTAAAATTATGTTTTAAAATGGACTATCATATGCTTACCGTAACTTGAAAGTATTTCGATTTCT
TGGCTTTATATATCTTGTGGAAAGGACGAAACACCGGGTCTTCGAGAAGACCTGTTTTAGAGCTAGAAAT
AGCAAGTTAAAATAAGGCTAGTCCGTTATCAACTTGAAAAAGTGGCACCGAGTCGGTGCTTTTTTGTTTT
AGAGCTAGAAATAGCAAGTTAAAATAAGGCTAGTCCGTTTTTAGCGCGTGCGCCAATTCTGCAGACAAAT
GGCTCTAGAGGTACCCAACTTTG
